Addgene plasmid #191928: pET28 sf:em-blue-shift.1
Purpose: Encodes a GFP design, sf:em-blue-shift.1
Depositing lab: Sarel Fleishman. Depositing organization: Weizmann Institute of Science. Publication: Designed active-site library reveals thousands of functional GFP variants. Weinstein JY, Marti-Gomez C, Lipsh-Sokolik R, Hoch SY, Liebermann D, Nevo R, Weissman H, Petrovich-Kopitman E, Margulies D, Ivankov D, McCandlish DM, Fleishman SJ. Nat Commun. 2023 May 20;14(1):2890. doi: 10.1038/s41467-023-38099-z. PubMed 37210560.
Backbone
  Vector backbone: pET28
  Backbone size w/o insert (bp): 5209
  Vector type: Bacterial Expression
Growth in bacteria
  Bacterial resistance: Kanamycin, 50 μg/mL
  Growth temperature: 37°C
  Growth strain: DH5alpha
  Copy number: High Copy
Gene/Insert
  Gene/Insert name: sf:em-blue-shift.1
  Species: Aequorea victoria
  Insert size (bp): 747
  Mutation: T65S Q69P S72A T108V Y145M T167V V224I
  Promoter: T7
  Tag / fusion protein: His Tag (N terminal on insert)
  Cloning method: Restriction Enzyme; 5′ cloning site BsaI (destroyed during cloning); 3′ cloning site BsaI (destroyed during cloning)
  Sequencing primers: 5′ TAATACGACTCACTATAGGG; 3′ gctagttattgctcagcgg
Terms and licenses: Academic/Nonprofit Terms; Industry Terms: Not Available to Industry
Depositor comments: Design created by the htFuncLib algorithm
How to cite: pET28 sf:em-blue-shift.1 was a gift from Sarel Fleishman (Addgene plasmid # 191928 ; http://n2t.net/addgene:191928 ; RRID:Addgene_191928)
