[The description below was written by a language model from this plasmid's Addgene catalogue record and pLannotate feature annotations shown in this document.]
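Description:
pET28 sf:em-blue-shift.1 is a bacterial expression plasmid built on the pET28 backbone that encodes a computationally designed variant of superfolder GFP from Aequorea victoria. The sequenced plasmid is 5,952 nt. It replicates in E. coli through a ColE1/pMB1-type origin accompanied by the pBR322 bom site and the rop gene. The catalogue lists it as high copy, although rop normally moderates copy number. Selection is by kanamycin through the aph(3')-Ia resistance gene, and an f1 phage origin is also present. Short tetracycline-resistance gene fragments and a predicted E. coli open reading frame appear to be non-functional backbone remnants.

The expression cassette follows the standard pET arrangement. A T7 promoter is followed directly by a lac operator and the T7 gene 10 ribosome binding site, then the coding sequence, and finally the T7 terminator. The plasmid also carries lacI under its own promoter, so transcription is repressed until IPTG or lactose is added, and it requires a host that supplies T7 RNA polymerase. The 747 bp insert carries an N-terminal His tag for affinity purification. The short "capTEV" fragment in the annotation probably reflects this histidine stretch, and the small "SET1" fragment downstream of the GFP is likely a vector-derived match rather than an intended fusion. The insert was cloned using BsaI sites that were destroyed in the process.

The GFP carries seven substitutions: T65S, Q69P, S72A, T108V, Y145M, T167V and V224I. The design was generated by the htFuncLib algorithm as part of a study of a designed active-site library of functional GFP variants. The name suggests a blue-shifted emission, but the record gives no spectral values. The plasmid is suited to producing and purifying this variant for fluorescence characterisation.
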