Features (pLannotate 1.2.2; 19 found; start..end, strand, type, name):
      1..19      +  promoter       T7 promoter: promoter for bacteriophage T7 RNA polymerase
     20..44      +  protein_bind   lac operator: The lac repressor binds to the lac operator to inhibit transcription in E. coli. This inhibition can be relieved by adding lactose or isopropyl-β-D-thiogalactopyranoside (IPTG). lac repressor encoded by lacI
     59..81      +  RBS            RBS: efficient ribosome binding site from bacteriophage T7 gene 10 (Olins and Rangwala, 1989)
    100..116     +  CDS            capTEV™ (fragment): composite tag for in vivo biotinylation, TEV protease cleavage, and 6xHis tagging
    121..831     +  CDS            Superfolder GFP: Superfolder GFP is a basic (constitutively fluorescent) green fluorescent protein published in 2005, derived from Aequorea victoria. It is reported to be a very rapidly-maturing weak dimer.
    844..893     +  CDS            SET1 (fragment): solubility-enhancement tag derived from T7 phage gene 10B
    901..948     +  terminator     T7 terminator: transcription terminator for bacteriophage T7 RNA polymerase
    985..1413    +  rep_origin     f1 ori (sequence partly withheld): f1 bacteriophage origin of replication; arrow indicates direction of (+) strand synthesis
   1466..1523    +  promoter       AmpR promoter (fragment): bla
   1532..2347    -  CDS            KanR: aminoglycoside phosphotransferase; aph(3')-Ia; confers resistance to kanamycin in bacteria or G418 (Geneticin®) in eukaryotes
   2469..3057    +  rep_origin     ori: high-copy-number ColE1/pMB1/pBR322/pUC origin of replication
   3243..3382    -  misc_feature   bom: basis of mobility region from pBR322
   3484..3675    -  CDS            rop: Rop protein, which maintains plasmids at low copy number; rop
   3692..4072    +  CDS            YPB1_ECOLX: Protein predicted: Swiss-Prot protein existence level 4. From Escherichia coli.
   4144..4435    -  CDS            TcR (fragment): tetracycline efflux protein; tet; confers resistance to tetracycline
   4450..4471    -  protein_bind   CAP binding site: CAP binding activates transcription in the presence of cAMP. E. coli catabolite activator protein
   4484..5566    -  CDS            lacI: lac repressor; lacI; The lac repressor binds to the lac operator to inhibit transcription in E. coli. This inhibition can be relieved by adding lactose or isopropyl-β-D-thiogalactopyranoside (IPTG).
   5567..5644    -  promoter       lacI promoter: lacI
   5652..5931    -  CDS            TcR (fragment): tetracycline efflux protein; tet; confers resistance to tetracycline
>Addgene plasmid #191928 | pET28 sf:em-blue-shift.1 | addgene full sequence | sequence record 406939 | Addgene NGS Result
TAATACGACTCACTATAGGGGAATTGTGAGCGGATAACAATTCCCCTCTAGAAATAATTTTGTTTAACTT
TAAGAAGGAGATATACCATGGGCAGCAGCCATCATCATCATCATCACGTTAGCAAGGGCGAGGAGCTGTT
CACCGGCGTGGTTCCTATTTTGGTGGAGCTTGATGGTGATGTTAACGGACACAAATTTTCGGTTCGTGGG
GAAGGCGAGGGCGACGCGACGAACGGTAAGTTAACCCTGAAGTTCATCTGCACGACCGGTAAGCTGCCCG
TACCTTGGCCTACTCTTGTTACCACGCTTTCTTACGGCGTTCCGTGCTTCGCGCGCTACCCCGACCATAT
GAAGCGCCACGACTTCTTTAAAAGTGCAATGCCGGAAGGGTATGTGCAAGAACGCACCATCTCTTTCAAG
GACGACGGAACCTACAAGGTAAGAGCAGAGGTTAAGTTTGAAGGTGACACCCTTGTGAACCGCATAGAAC
TGAAGGGTATCGACTTTAAAGAGGACGGAAATATTCTCGGTCACAAACTGGAGTATAATATGAACTCTCA
CAACGTCTATATTACTGCAGATAAGCAAAAGAACGGAATCAAGGCTAACTTCAAGGTACGACATAACGTA
GAGGACGGTAGTGTTCAGCTTGCAGATCATTATCAACAAAACACTCCAATTGGAGACGGACCGGTTCTGC
TGCCTGATAACCACTATCTTTCTACACAAAGTGTTCTGTCCAAGGACCCGAACGAAAAGCGGGACCACAT
GGTATTGCTGGAGTTCATAACAGCAGCCGGTATTACTCTCGGCATGGACGAGCTGTATAAGTAATGAGAT
CCGGCTGCTAACAAAGCCCGAAAGGAAGCTGAGTTGGCTGCTGCCACCGCTGAGCAATAACTAGCATAAC
CCCTTGGGGCCTCTAAACGGGTCTTGAGGGGTTTTTTGCTGAAAGGAGGAACTATATCCGGATTGGCGAA
TGGG
[124 nt withheld, positions 985-1108]
C
[91 nt withheld, positions 1110-1200]
A
[49 nt withheld, positions 1202-1250]
CCTTTGACGTTGGAGTCCACGTTCTTT
[37 nt withheld, positions 1278-1314]
ACCCTATCTCGGTCTATTCTTTTGATTTATAAGGGATTTTGCCGATTTCGGCCTATTGGTTAAAAAATGA
GCTGATTTAACAAAAATTTAACGCGAATTTTAACAAAATATTAACGCTTACAATTTAGGTGGCACTTTTC
GGGGAAATGTGCGCGGAACCCCTATTTGTTTATTTTTCTAAATACATTCAAATATGTATCCGCTCATGAA
TTAATTCTTAGAAAAACTCATCGAGCATCAAATGAAACTGCAATTTATTCATATCAGGATTATCAATACC
ATATTTTTGAAAAAGCCGTTTCTGTAATGAAGGAGAAAACTCACCGAGGCAGTTCCATAGGATGGCAAGA
TCCTGGTATCGGTCTGCGATTCCGACTCGTCCAACATCAATACAACCTATTAATTTCCCCTCGTCAAAAA
TAAGGTTATCAAGTGAGAAATCACCATGAGTGACGACTGAATCCGGTGAGAATGGCAAAAGTTTATGCAT
TTCTTTCCAGACTTGTTCAACAGGCCAGCCATTACGCTCGTCATCAAAATCACTCGCATCAACCAAACCG
TTATTCATTCGTGATTGCGCCTGAGCGAGACGAAATACGCGATCGCTGTTAAAAGGACAATTACAAACAG
GAATCGAATGCAACCGGCGCAGGAACACTGCCAGCGCATCAACAATATTTTCACCTGAATCAGGATATTC
TTCTAATACCTGGAATGCTGTTTTCCCGGGGATCGCAGTGGTGAGTAACCATGCATCATCAGGAGTACGG
ATAAAATGCTTGATGGTCGGAAGAGGCATAAATTCCGTCAGCCAGTTTAGTCTGACCATCTCATCTGTAA
CATCATTGGCAACGCTACCTTTGCCATGTTTCAGAAACAACTCTGGCGCATCGGGCTTCCCATACAATCG
ATAGATTGTCGCACCTGATTGCCCGACATTATCGCGAGCCCATTTATACCCATATAAATCAGCATCCATG
TTGGAATTTAATCGCGGCCTAGAGCAAGACGTTTCCCGTTGAATATGGCTCATAACACCCCTTGTATTAC
TGTTTATGTAAGCAGACAGTTTTATTGTTCATGACCAAAATCCCTTAACGTGAGTTTTCGTTCCACTGAG
CGTCAGACCCCGTAGAAAAGATCAAAGGATCTTCTTGAGATCCTTTTTTTCTGCGCGTAATCTGCTGCTT
GCAAACAAAAAAACCACCGCTACCAGCGGTGGTTTGTTTGCCGGATCAAGAGCTACCAACTCTTTTTCCG
AAGGTAACTGGCTTCAGCAGAGCGCAGATACCAAATACTGTCCTTCTAGTGTAGCCGTAGTTAGGCCACC
ACTTCAAGAACTCTGTAGCACCGCCTACATACCTCGCTCTGCTAATCCTGTTACCAGTGGCTGCTGCCAG
TGGCGATAAGTCGTGTCTTACCGGGTTGGACTCAAGACGATAGTTACCGGATAAGGCGCAGCGGTCGGGC
TGAACGGGGGGTTCGTGCACACAGCCCAGCTTGGAGCGAACGACCTACACCGAACTGAGATACCTACAGC
GTGAGCTATGAGAAAGCGCCACGCTTCCCGAAGGGAGAAAGGCGGACAGGTATCCGGTAAGCGGCAGGGT
CGGAACAGGAGAGCGCACGAGGGAGCTTCCAGGGGGAAACGCCTGGTATCTTTATAGTCCTGTCGGGTTT
CGCCACCTCTGACTTGAGCGTCGATTTTTGTGATGCTCGTCAGGGGGGCGGAGCCTATGGAAAAACGCCA
GCAACGCGGCCTTTTTACGGTTCCTGGCCTTTTGCTGGCCTTTTGCTCACATGTTCTTTCCTGCGTTATC
CCCTGATTCTGTGGATAACCGTATTACCGCCTTTGAGTGAGCTGATACCGCTCGCCGCAGCCGAACGACC
GAGCGCAGCGAGTCAGTGAGCGAGGAAGCGGAAGAGCGCCTGATGCGGTATTTTCTCCTTACGCATCTGT
GCGGTATTTCACACCGCAATGGTGCACTCTCAGTACAATCTGCTCTGATGCCGCATAGTTAAGCCAGTAT
ACACTCCGCTATCGCTACGTGACTGGGTCATGGCTGCGCCCCGACACCCGCCAACACCCGCTGACGCGCC
CTGACGGGCTTGTCTGCTCCCGGCATCCGCTTACAGACAAGCTGTGACCGTCTCCGGGAGCTGCATGTGT
CAGAGGTTTTCACCGTCATCACCGAAACGCGCGAGGCAGCTGCGGTAAAGCTCATCAGCGTGGTCGTGAA
GCGATTCACAGATGTCTGCCTGTTCATCCGCGTCCAGCTCGTTGAGTTTCTCCAGAAGCGTTAATGTCTG
GCTTCTGATAAAGCGGGCCATGTTAAGGGCGGTTTTTTCCTGTTTGGTCACTGATGCCTCCGTGTAAGGG
GGATTTCTGTTCATGGGGGTAATGATACCGATGAAACGAGAGAGGATGCTCACGATACGGGTTACTGATG
ATGAACATGCCCGGTTACTGGAACGTTGTGAGGGTAAACAACTGGCGGTATGGATGCGGCGGGACCAGAG
AAAAATCACTCAGGGTCAATGCCAGCGCTTCGTTAATACAGATGTAGGTGTTCCACAGGGTAGCCAGCAG
CATCCTGCGATGCAGATCCGGAACATAATGGTGCAGGGCGCTGACTTCCGCGTTTCCAGACTTTACGAAA
CACGGAAACCGAAGACCATTCATGTTGTTGCTCAGGTCGCAGACGTTTTGCAGCAGCAGTCGCTTCACGT
TCGCTCGCGTATCGGTGATTCATTCTGCTAACCAGTAAGGCAACCCCGCCAGCCTAGCCGGGTCCTCAAC
GACAGGAGCACGATCATGCGCACCCGTGGGGCCGCCATGCCGGCGATAATGGCCTGCTTCTCGCCGAAAC
GTTTGGTGGCGGGACCAGTGACGAAGGCTTGAGCGAGGGCGTGCAAGATTCCGAATACCGCAAGCGACAG
GCCGATCATCGTCGCGCTCCAGCGAAAGCGGTCCTCGCCGAAAATGACCCAGAGCGCTGCCGGCACCTGT
CCTACGAGTTGCATGATAAAGAAGACAGTCATAAGTGCGGCGACGATAGTCATGCCCCGCGCCCACCGGA
AGGAGCTGACTGGGTTGAAGGCTCTCAAGGGCATCGGTCGAGATCCCGGTGCCTAATGAGTGAGCTAACT
TACATTAATTGCGTTGCGCTCACTGCCCGCTTTCCAGTCGGGAAACCTGTCGTGCCAGCTGCATTAATGA
ATCGGCCAACGCGCGGGGAGAGGCGGTTTGCGTATTGGGCGCCAGGGTGGTTTTTCTTTTCACCAGTGAG
ACGGGCAACAGCTGATTGCCCTTCACCGCCTGGCCCTGAGAGAGTTGCAGCAAGCGGTCCACGCTGGTTT
GCCCCAGCAGGCGAAAATCCTGTTTGATGGTGGTTAACGGCGGGATATAACATGAGCTGTCTTCGGTATC
GTCGTATCCCACTACCGAGATATCCGCACCAACGCGCAGCCCGGACTCGGTAATGGCGCGCATTGCGCCC
AGCGCCATCTGATCGTTGGCAACCAGCATCGCAGTGGGAACGATGCCCTCATTCAGCATTTGCATGGTTT
GTTGAAAACCGGACATGGCACTCCAGTCGCCTTCCCGTTCCGCTATCGGCTGAATTTGATTGCGAGTGAG
ATATTTATGCCAGCCAGCCAGACGCAGACGCGCCGAGACAGAACTTAATGGGCCCGCTAACAGCGCGATT
TGCTGGTGACCCAATGCGACCAGATGCTCCACGCCCAGTCGCGTACCGTCTTCATGGGAGAAAATAATAC
TGTTGATGGGTGTCTGGTCAGAGACATCAAGAAATAACGCCGGAACATTAGTGCAGGCAGCTTCCACAGC
AATGGCATCCTGGTCATCCAGCGGATAGTTAATGATCAGCCCACTGACGCGTTGCGCGAGAAGATTGTGC
ACCGCCGCTTTACAGGCTTCGACGCCGCTTCGTTCTACCATCGACACCACCACGCTGGCACCCAGTTGAT
CGGCGCGAGATTTAATCGCCGCGACAATTTGCGACGGCGCGTGCAGGGCCAGACTGGAGGTGGCAACGCC
AATCAGCAACGACTGTTTGCCCGCCAGTTGTTGTGCCACGCGGTTGGGAATGTAATTCAGCTCCGCCATC
GCCGCTTCCACTTTTTCCCGCGTTTTCGCAGAAACGTGGCTGGCCTGGTTCACCACGCGGGAAACGGTCT
GATAAGAGACACCGGCATACTCTGCGACATCGTATAACGTTACTGGTTTCACATTCACCACCCTGAATTG
ACTCTCTTCCGGGCGCTATCATGCCATACCGCGAAAGGTTTTGCGCCATTCGATGGTGTCCGGGATCTCG
ACGCTCTCCCTTATGCGACTCCTGCATTAGGAAGCAGCCCAGTAGTAGGTTGAGGCCGTTGAGCACCGCC
GCCGCAAGGAATGGTGCATGCAAGGAGATGGCGCCCAACAGTCCCCCGGCCACGGGGCCTGCCACCATAC
CCACGCCGAAACAAGCGCTCATGAGCCCGAAGTGGCGAGCCCGATCTTCCCCATCGGTGATGTCGGCGAT
ATAGGCGCCAGCAACCGCACCTGTGGCGCCGGTGATGCCGGCCACGATGCGTCCGGCGTAGAGGATCGAG
ATCTCGATCCCGCGAAAT
